Addgene plasmid #192920: pPB-cT3G-cERP2-TOX2
Purpose: Barcoded piggybac transposon vector with Dox-inducible expression of TOX2
Depositing lab: George Church. Depositing organization: Harvard Medical School. Publication: Directed differentiation of human iPSCs to functional ovarian granulosa-like cells via transcription factor overexpression. Pierson Smela MD, Kramme CC, Fortuna PRJ, Adams JL, Su R, Dong E, Kobayashi M, Brixi G, Kavirayuni VS, Tysinger E, Kohman RE, Shioda T, Chatterjee P, Church GM. Elife. 2023 Feb 21;12:e83291. doi: 10.7554/eLife.83291. PubMed 36803359.
Backbone
  Vector backbone: PB-CT3G-CERP2-MG
  Backbone manufacturer: George Church (Addgene plasmid # 175503)
  Backbone size w/o insert (bp): 6509
  Vector type: Mammalian Expression
  Selectable markers: Puromycin
Growth in bacteria
  Bacterial resistance: Ampicillin, 100 μg/mL
  Growth temperature: 37°C
  Growth strain: DH5alpha
  Copy number: High Copy
Gene/Insert
  Gene/Insert name: TOX2
  Species: H. sapiens (human)
  Insert size (bp): 1394
  Entrez Gene: TOX2 (a.k.a. GCX-1, MGC15880, C20orf100, dJ495O3.1, dJ1108D11.2)
  Promoter: TET3G-miniCMV
  Tag / fusion protein: HA (C terminal on insert)
  Cloning method: Gateway Cloning
Terms and licenses: Academic/Nonprofit Terms; Industry Terms: Not Available to Industry
Depositor comments: Also expresses rTTA and puromycin acetyltransferase
How to cite: pPB-cT3G-cERP2-TOX2 was a gift from George Church (Addgene plasmid # 192920 ; http://n2t.net/addgene:192920 ; RRID:Addgene_192920)
