[The description below was written by a language model from this plasmid's Addgene catalogue record and pLannotate feature annotations shown in this document.]
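Description:
pPB-cT3G-cERP2-TOX2 is a mammalian expression plasmid built as a barcoded piggyBac transposon for doxycycline-inducible expression of human TOX2, a putative transcriptional activator linked to the hypothalamo-pituitary-gonadal system. It derives from the Gateway-compatible PB-CT3G-CERP2-MG backbone and is maintained in E. coli as a high-copy plasmid through a ColE1/pUC-type origin with ampicillin resistance (β-lactamase). Scattered lacZα, lacI, rop and bom fragments and a lac promoter/operator are remnants of the cloning backbone. Both the depositor's sequence (about 7.9 kb) and the repository's sequencing result (about 7.85 kb) show essentially the same feature layout. The piggyBac terminal repeats and the barcode named in the catalogue entry are not called out in either automated annotation. Short hits to a gRNA scaffold and a yeast SNR52 promoter downstream of the insert are probably spurious matches.

The payload has two divergent units. A third-generation Tet-responsive promoter (TRE3G operators with a minimal CMV core) drives the TOX2 open reading frame. This frame is flanked by attB1 and attB2 sites left by Gateway recombination and is followed by a C-terminal HA epitope and an SV40 polyadenylation signal. On the opposite strand, a CMV enhancer fused to the EF-1α core promoter constitutively drives a reverse tetracycline transactivator (rtTA with VP16-derived activation repeats), followed by puromycin N-acetyltransferase and a second SV40 poly(A). The record does not state how these two coding regions are linked. Once a piggyBac transposase has integrated the cassette into the genome, cells can be selected with puromycin and TOX2 switched on with doxycycline. The associated work used such vectors for transcription factor overexpression to direct human iPSCs toward ovarian granulosa-like cells.
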