Features (pLannotate 1.2.2; 27 found; start..end, strand, type, name):
      9..257     +  promoter       TRE3GV promoter (fragment): 3rd-generation Tet-responsive promoter that can be activated by binding of Tet-On® 3G, optimized for retroviral and lentiviral vectors
    264..305     +  promoter       tight TRE promoter (fragment): Tet-responsive promoter PTight, consisting of seven tet operator sequences followed by the minimal CMV promoter
    369..386     +  protein_bind   attB1 (fragment): mutant version of attB; core recombination site for the Gateway® BP reaction BP Clonase™
    386..1783    +  CDS            TOX2: TOX2_HUMAN - Also known as C20orf100, GCX1. Experimental evidence at protein level: Swiss-Prot protein existence level 1. Putative transcriptional activator involved in the hypothalamo-pituitary-gonadal system. From Homo sapiens (Human).
   1785..1809    -  protein_bind   attB2: mutant version of attB; recombination site for the Gateway® BP reaction BP Clonase™
   1811..1839    +  CDS            3xHA (fragment): three tandem HA epitope tags
   1877..1899    +  promoter       SNR52 promoter (fragment): promoter for the S. cerevisiae small nucleolar RNA gene SNR52
   1920..1943    +  misc_RNA       gRNA scaffold (fragment): guide RNA scaffold for the Streptococcus pyogenes CRISPR/Cas9 system
   2004..2138    -  polyA_signal   SV40 poly(A) signal: SV40 polyadenylation signal
   2451..2608    +  CDS            lacZα (fragment): LacZα fragment of β-galactosidase; lacZ fragment
   2614..2713    -  misc_feature   bom (fragment): basis of mobility region from pBR322
   2817..2852    -  CDS            rop (fragment): Rop protein, which maintains plasmids at low copy number; rop
   2948..3052    +  promoter       AmpR promoter: bla
   3053..3913    +  CDS            AmpR: β-lactamase; bla; confers resistance to ampicillin, carbenicillin, and related antibiotics
   4084..4672    +  rep_origin     ori: high-copy-number ColE1/pMB1/pBR322/pUC origin of replication
   4855..4947    +  CDS            lacI (fragment): lac repressor; lacI; The lac repressor binds to the lac operator to inhibit transcription in E. coli. This inhibition can be relieved by adding lactose or isopropyl-β-D-thiogalactopyranoside (IPTG).
   4953..5036    +  CDS            lacI (fragment): lac repressor; lacI; The lac repressor binds to the lac operator to inhibit transcription in E. coli. This inhibition can be relieved by adding lactose or isopropyl-β-D-thiogalactopyranoside (IPTG).
   5049..5070    +  protein_bind   CAP binding site: CAP binding activates transcription in the presence of cAMP. E. coli catabolite activator protein
   5085..5115    +  promoter       lac promoter: promoter for the E. coli lac operon
   5123..5139    +  protein_bind   lac operator: The lac repressor binds to the lac operator to inhibit transcription in E. coli. This inhibition can be relieved by adding lactose or isopropyl-β-D-thiogalactopyranoside (IPTG). lac repressor encoded by lacI
   5427..5508    -  polyA_signal   SV40 poly(A) signal: SV40 polyadenylation signal
   5531..5614    -  CDS            large T antigen (fragment): large T antigen from SV40 (simian virus 40)
   5628..6224    -  CDS            pac: PUAC_STRAD - Protein predicted: Swiss-Prot protein existence level 4. Detoxification of puromycin. From Streptomyces alboniger.
   6297..6407    -  CDS            VP48: 3 tandem repeats of the minimal activation domain of herpes simplex virus VP16 (Cheng et al., 2013)
   6337..7034    -  CDS            rtTA3 (fragment): reverse tetracycline transactivator 3 activates expression from Tet-responsive promoters in the presence of doxycycline
   7087..7298    -  promoter       EF-1α core promoter: core promoter for human elongation factor EF-1α
   7299..7678    -  enhancer       CMV enhancer: human cytomegalovirus immediate early enhancer
>Addgene plasmid #192920 | pPB-cT3G-cERP2-TOX2 | depositor full sequence | sequence record 373942 | Full Sequence
ATCACCTCGAGTTTACTCCCTATCAGTGATAGAGAACGTATGAAGAGTTTACTCCCTATCAGTGATAGAG
AACGTATGCAGACTTTACTCCCTATCAGTGATAGAGAACGTATAAGGAGTTTACTCCCTATCAGTGATAG
AGAACGTATGACCAGTTTACTCCCTATCAGTGATAGAGAACGTATCTACAGTTTACTCCCTATCAGTGAT
AGAGAACGTATATCCAGTTTACTCCCTATCAGTGATAGAGAACGTATAAGCTTGCCTATATAAGCAGAGC
TCGTTTAGTGAACCGTCAGATCGCCTGGAGACGCCATCCACGCTGTTTTGACCTCCATAGAAGACACCGG
GACCGATCCAGCCTACCACAAGTTTGTACAAAAAAGTTGGCATGAGTGACGGAAACCCAGAGCTCCTGTC
AACCAGCCAGACCTACAACGGCCAGAGCGAGAACAACGAAGACTATGAGATCCCCCCGATAACACCTCCC
AACCTCCCGGAGCCATCCCTCCTGCACCTGGGGGACCACGAAGCCAGCTACCACTCGCTGTGCCACGGCC
TCACCCCCAACGGTCTGCTCCCTGCCTACTCCTATCAGGCCATGGACCTCCCAGCCATCATGGTGTCCAA
CATGCTAGCACAGGACAGCCACCTGCTGTCGGGCCAGCTGCCCACGATCCAGGAGATGGTCCACTCGGAA
GTGGCTGCCTATGACTCGGGCCGGCCCGGGCCCCTGCTGGGTCGCCCGGCAATGCTGGCCAGCCACATGA
GTGCCCTCAGCCAGTCCCAGCTCATCTCGCAGATGGGCATCCGGAGCAGCATCGCCCACAGCTCCCCATC
ACCGCCGGGGAGCAAGTCAGCGACCCCCTCTCCCTCCAGCTCCACTCAGGAAGAGGAGTCGGAAGTGCAT
TTCAAGATCTCGGGAGAAAAGAGACCTTCAGCCGACCCAGGAAAAAAGGCCAAGAACCCGAAGAAGAAGA
AAAAGAAGGACCCCAATGAGCCGCAGAAGCCTGTGTCGGCCTACGCACTCTTCTTCAGAGACACTCAGGC
CGCCATCAAGGGTCAGAACCCCAGTGCCACTTTCGGTGACGTGTCCAAAATCGTGGCCTCCATGTGGGAC
AGCCTGGGAGAGGAACAGAAGCAGGCCTACAAGAGGAAGACAGAAGCAGCAAAGAAGGAATATCTGAAGG
CCCTGGCAGCCTACCGGGCTAGCCTCGTCTCCAAGAGCTCCCCAGATCAAGGTGAGACCAAGAGCACTCA
GGCAAACCCACCAGCCAAAATGCTCCCACCCAAGCAGCCCATGTATGCCATGCCAGGCCTGGCCTCCTTC
CTGACGCCGTCGGACCTGCAGGCCTTCCGCAGTGGGGCCTCCCCTGCCAGCCTCGCCCGGACGCTGGGCT
CCAAGTCTCTGCTGCCAGGCCTCAGTGCGTCCCCGCCGCCGCCACCCTCCTTCCCGCTCAGCCCCACACT
GCACCAGCAGCTGTCACTGCCCCCTCACGCCCAGGGCGCCCTCCTCAGTCCACCTGTTAGCATGTCCCCA
GCCCCCCAGCCCCCTGTCCTGCCCACCCCCATGGCACTCCAGGTGCAGCTGGCGATGAGCCCCTCACCTC
CAGGGCCACAGGACTTCCCGCACATCTCTGAGTTCCCCAGCAGCTCGGGATCCTGCTCACCTGGCCCATC
CAACCCCACCAGCAGCGGGGACTGGGACAGCAGCTACCCCAGTGGGGAGTGTGGCATCAGCACCTGCAGC
CTGCTCCCCAGGGACAAATCGCTCTACCTCACCTACCCAGCTTTCTTGTACAAAGTGGTATACCCATACG
ATGTTCCAGATTACGCTTAGTAATGAGAAATACTCAGAAGATGTCACTCACCATAGTCCGCAGTGAAAGA
TAAATGATCNNNNNNNNNNNNNNNNNNNNGTTTTAGAGCTAGAAATAGCAAGTAGGCCACTGAGCAAGAA
CTATGAATGAGATCTTTAGACATATTGCGGCCGCTTTCTCCGCGATCCAGACATGATAAGATACATTGAT
GAGTTTGGACAAACCAAAACTAGAATGCAGTGAAAAAAATGCCTTATTTGTGAAATTTGTGATGCTATTG
CCTTATTTGTAACCATTATAAGCTGCAATAAACAAGTTATCTATAACAAGAAAATATATATATAATAAGT
TATCACGTAAGTAGAACATGAAATAACAATATAATTATCGTATGAGTTAAATCTTAAAAGTCACGTAAAA
GATAATCATGCGTCATTTTGACTCACGCGGTCGTTATAGTTCAAAATCAGTGACACTTACCGCATTGACA
AGCACGCCTCACGGGAGCTCCAAGCGGCGACTGAGATGTCCTAAATGCACAGCGACGGATTCGCGCTATT
TAGAAAGAGAGAGCAATATTTCAAGAATGCATGCGTCAATTTTACGCAGACTATCTTTCTAGGGTTAAGA
ATTCACTGGCCGTCGTTTTACAACGTCGTGACTGGGAAAACCCTGGCGTTACCCAACTTAATCGCCTTGC
AGCACATCCCCCTTTCGCCAGCTGGCGTAATAGCGAAGAGGCCCGCACCGATCGCCCTTCCCAACAGTTG
CGCAGCCTGAATGGCGAATGGCGCCTGATGCGGTATTTTCTCCTTACGCATCTGTGCGGTATTTCACACC
GCATATGGTGCACTCTCAGTACAATCTGCTCTGATGCCGCATAGTTAAGCCAGCCCCGACACCCGCCAAC
ACCCGCTGACGCGCCCTGACGGGCTTGTCTGCTCCCGGCATCCGCTTACAGACAAGCTGTGACCATGTCT
CCGGGAGCTGCATGTGTCAGAGGTTTTCACCGTCATCACCGAAACACGCGAGTTCGAAAGGGCCTCGTGA
TACGCCTATTTTTATAGGTTAATGTCATGATAATAATGGTTTCTTAGACGTCAGGTGGCACTTTTCGGGG
AAATGTGCGCGGAACCCCTATTTGTTTATTTTTCTAAATACATTCAAATATGTATCCGCTCATGAGACAA
TAACCCTGATAAATGCTTCAATAATATTGAAAAAGGAAGAGTATGAGTATTCAACATTTCCGTGTCGCCC
TTATTCCCTTTTTTGCGGCATTTTGCCTTCCTGTTTTTGCTCACCCAGAAACGCTGGTGAAAGTAAAAGA
TGCTGAAGATCAGTTGGGTGCACGAGTGGGTTACATCGAACTGGATCTCAACAGCGGTAAGATCCTTGAG
AGTTTTCGCCCCGAAGAACGTTTTCCAATGATGAGCACTTTTAAAGTTCTGCTATGTGGCGCGGTATTAT
CCCGTATTGACGCCGGGCAAGAGCAACTCGGTCGCCGCATACACTATTCTCAGAATGACTTGGTTGAGTA
CTCACCAGTCACAGAAAAGCATCTTACGGATGGCATGACAGTAAGAGAATTATGCAGTGCTGCCATAACC
ATGAGTGATAACACTGCGGCCAACTTACTTCTGACAACGATCGGAGGACCGAAGGAGCTAACCGCTTTTT
TGCACAACATGGGGGATCATGTAACTCGCCTTGATCGTTGGGAACCGGAGCTGAATGAAGCCATACCAAA
CGACGAGCGTGACACCACGATGCCTGTAGCAATGGCAACAACGTTGCGCAAACTATTAACTGGCGAACTA
CTTACTCTAGCTTCCCGGCAACAATTAATAGACTGGATGGAGGCGGATAAAGTTGCAGGACCACTTCTGC
GCTCGGCCCTTCCGGCTGGCTGGTTTATTGCTGATAAATCTGGAGCCGGTGAGCGTGGTTCACGCGGTAT
CATTGCAGCACTGGGGCCAGATGGTAAGCCCTCCCGTATCGTAGTTATCTACACGACGGGGAGTCAGGCA
ACTATGGATGAACGAAATAGACAGATCGCTGAGATAGGTGCCTCACTGATTAAGCATTGGTAACTGTCAG
ACCAAGTTTACTCATATATACTTTAGATTGATTTAAAACTTCATTTTTAATTTAAAAGGATCTAGGTGAA
GATCCTTTTTGATAATCTCATGACCAAAATCCCTTAACGTGAGTTTTCGTTCCACTGAGCGTCAGACCCC
GTAGAAAAGATCAAAGGATCTTCTTGAGATCCTTTTTTTCTGCGCGTAATCTGCTGCTTGCAAACAAAAA
AACCACCGCTACCAGCGGTGGTTTGTTTGCCGGATCAAGAGCTACCAACTCTTTTTCCGAAGGTAACTGG
CTTCAGCAGAGCGCAGATACCAAATACTGTTCTTCTAGTGTAGCCGTAGTTAGGCCACCACTTCAAGAAC
TCTGTAGCACCGCCTACATACCTCGCTCTGCTAATCCTGTTACCAGTGGCTGCTGCCAGTGGCGATAAGT
CGTGTCTTACCGGGTTGGACTCAAGACGATAGTTACCGGATAAGGCGCAGCGGTCGGGCTGAACGGGGGG
TTCGTGCACACAGCCCAGCTTGGAGCGAACGACCTACACCGAACTGAGATACCTACAGCGTGAGCTATGA
GAAAGCGCCACGCTTCCCGAAGGGAGAAAGGCGGACAGGTATCCGGTAAGCGGCAGGGTCGGAACAGGAG
AGCGCACGAGGGAGCTTCCAGGGGGAAACGCCTGGTATCTTTATAGTCCTGTCGGGTTTCGCCACCTCTG
ACTTGAGCGTCGATTTTTGTGATGCTCGTCAGGGGGGCGGAGCCTATGGAAAAACGCCAGCAACGCGGCC
TTTTTACGGTTCCTGGCCTTTTGCTGGCCTTTTGCTCACATGTTCTTTCCTGCGTTATCCCCTGATTCTG
TGGATAACCGTATTACCGCCTTTGAGTGAGCTGATACCGCTCGCCGCAGCCGAACGACCGAGCGCAGCGA
GTCAGTGAGCGAGGAAGCGGATGAGCGCCCAATACGCAAACCGCCTCTCACCGCGCGTTGGCCGATTCAT
TAATGCAGCTGGCACGACAGGTTTCCCGACTGGAAAGCGGGCAGTGAGCGCAACGCAAACCGCCTCTCCC
CGCGCGTTGGCCGATTCATTAATGCAGCTGGCACGACAGGTTTCCCGACTGGAAAGCGGGCAGTGAGCGC
AACGCAATTAATGTGAGTTAGCTCACTCATTAGGCACCCCAGGCTTTACACTTTATGCTTCCGGCTCGTA
TGTTGTGTGGAATTGTGAGCGGATAACAATTTCACACAGGAAACAGCTATGACCATGATTACGCCAAGGT
CGACTTAACCCTAGAAAGATAATCATATTGTGACGTACGTTAAAGATAATCATGCGTAAAATTGACGCAT
GTGTTTTATCGGTCTGTATATCGAGGTTTATTTATTAATTTGAATAGATATTAAGTTTTATTATATTTAC
ACTTACATACTAATAATAAATTCAACAAACAATTTATTTATGTTTATTTATTTATTAAAAAAAAACAAAA
ACTCAAAATTTCTTCTATAAAGTAACAAAACTTTTAGCAGTGAAAAAAATGCTTTATTTGTGAAATTTGT
GATGCTATTGCTTTATTTGTAACCATTATAAGCTGCAATAAACAAGTTAACAACAACAATTGCATTCATT
TTATGTTTCAGGTTCAGGGGGAGGTGTGGGAGGTTTTTTAAAGCAAGTAAAACCTCTACAAATGTGGTAT
GGCTGATTATGATCCTCTGGAGATTCATGCGCCAGGTTTTCTGGTCATGCACCACGTTCGTGGGCCCTCA
GGAACCTCCACGTCAGCGGTAACTGTGAAGCCCAGTCGCTCGTAAAAAGGAAGATTCCGGGGAGCACTGG
TTTCGAGGAACGCCGGCACGCCAGCCCGTTCCGCGGCCTCAACACCAGGAAGAACGACAGCGCTTCCCAA
ACCTTTACCTTGGTGATCTGGGCTGACACCGACAGTGGCAAGAAACCACGCAGGCTCCTTTGGTCTATGA
GGAGCCAGCAAGCCCTCCATTTGCTGTTGTGCCGCCAACCTACTCCCTGACAGCTCGGCCATCCGCGGAC
CTATTTCCGCGAACACTGCGCCGGCTTCGACGCTTTCCGGAGTAGTCCAGACCGCAACTGCGGCACCATC
GTCCGCAACCCAAACTTTACCAATGTCCAGACCCACGCGCGTAAGAAACAGCTCTTGCAACTCAGTTACC
CTCTCTATGTGTCTGTCCGGATCTACGGTATGGCGGGTCGCTGGATAATCTGCAAATGCTGCGGCAAGTG
TTCGGACAGCCCGTGGTACATCGTCACGGGTAGCGAGCCTAACAGTGGGCTTATATTCCGTCATGGGGCC
GGGGTTCTCCTCCACGTCGCCGGCCTGCTTCAGCAGGCTGAAGTTGGTGGCGCCGCTGCCCCCGGGGAGC
ATGTCAAGGTCAAAATCGTCAAGAGCGTCAGCAGGCAGCATATCAAGGTCAAAGTCGTCAAGGGCATCGG
CTGGGAGCATGTCTAAGTCAAAATCGTCAAGGGCGTCGGTCGGCCCGCCGCTTTCGCACTTTAGCTGTTT
CTCCAGGCCACATATGATTAGTTCCAGGCCGAAAAGGAAGGCAGGTTCGGCTCCCTGCCGGTCGAACAGC
TCAATTGCTTGTTTCAGAAGTGGGGGCATAGAATCGGTGGTAGGTGTCTCTCTTTCCTCTTTTGCTACTT
GATGCTCCTGTTCCTCCAATACGCAGCCCAGTGTAAAGTGGCCCACGGCGGACAGAGCGTACAGTGCGTT
CTCCAGGGAGAAGCCTTGCTGACACAGGAACGCGAGCTGATTTTCCAGGGTTTCGTACTGTTTCTCTGTT
GGGCGGGTGCCGAGATGCACTTTAGCCCCGTCACGATGTGAGAGGAGAGCACAGCGGTATGACTTGGCGT
TGTTCCGCAGAAAGTCTTGCCATGACTCGCCTTCCAGGGGGCAGGAGTGGGTATGATGCCTGTCCAGCAT
CTCGATTGGCAGGGCATCGAGCAGGGCCCGCTTGTTCTTCACGTGCCAGTACAGGGTAGGCTGCTCAACT
CCCAGCTTTTGAGCGAGTTTCCTTGTCGTCAGGCCTTCGATACCGACTCCATTGAGTAATTCCAGAGCAG
AGTTTATGACTTTGCTCTTGTCCAGTCTAGACATCTTATCGTCATCGTCTTTGTAATCCATGGTGGCGGA
TCCCGCGTCACGACACCTGTGTTCTGGCGGCAAACCCGTTGCGAAAAAGAACGTTCACGGCGACTACTGC
ACTTATATACGGTTCTCCCCCACCCTCGGGAAAAAGGCGGAGCCAGTACACGACATCACTTTCCCAGTTT
ACCCCGCGCCACCTTCTCTAGGCACCGGTTCAATTGCCGACCCCTCCCCCCAACTTCTCGGGCACTGTGG
GCCATGTGCGCTCTGCCCCATGGTAATAGCCATGACTAATACGTAGATGTACTGCCAAGTAGGAAAGTGC
CATAAGGTCATGTACTGGGCATAATGCCAGGCGGGCCATTTACCGTCATTGACGTCAATAGGGGGCGTAC
TTGGCATATGATACACTTGATGTACTGCCAAGTGGGCAGTTTACCGTAAATACTCCACCCATTGACGTCA
ATGGAAAGTGCCTATTGGCGTTACTATGGGAACATACGTCATTATTGACGTCAATGGGCGGGGGTCGTTG
GGCGGTCAGCCAGGCGGGCCATTTACCGTAAGTTATGTAACGCGGAACTCCATATATGGGCTATGAACTA
ATGACCCCGTAATTGATTACTATTAATAACTAGTCAATAATCAATGTCATAAGCTCTAATCGCATAATCG
AGCTAAGAGCGATTAATATGCTTAGCTAGCTTAGCTAAGCTAGATTTCTCTATTCTCCCACAATATATAG
CAGCTATTAGCTTAGCAGTCCGAATACGATCGTCCACGATCCATAAGCGTAACACATTTGAGTAGCGACT
GACGGGCACCGGAGCCACTCGAGTGGAATTACTGACGGGCACCGGAGCCACTCGAGTGGAATT
