Features (pLannotate 1.2.2; 26 found; start..end, strand, type, name):
      7..53      +  promoter       TRE3GV promoter (fragment): 3rd-generation Tet-responsive promoter that can be activated by binding of Tet-On® 3G, optimized for retroviral and lentiviral vectors
    112..129     +  protein_bind   attB1 (fragment): mutant version of attB; core recombination site for the Gateway® BP reaction BP Clonase™
    129..1526    +  CDS            TOX2: TOX2_HUMAN - Also known as C20orf100, GCX1. Experimental evidence at protein level: Swiss-Prot protein existence level 1. Putative transcriptional activator involved in the hypothalamo-pituitary-gonadal system. From Homo sapiens (Human).
   1528..1552    -  protein_bind   attB2: mutant version of attB; recombination site for the Gateway® BP reaction BP Clonase™
   1554..1582    +  CDS            3xHA (fragment): three tandem HA epitope tags
   1649..1666    +  misc_RNA       gRNA scaffold (fragment): guide RNA scaffold for the Streptococcus pyogenes CRISPR/Cas9 system
   1727..1861    -  polyA_signal   SV40 poly(A) signal: SV40 polyadenylation signal
   2174..2331    +  CDS            lacZα (fragment): LacZα fragment of β-galactosidase; lacZ fragment
   2337..2436    -  misc_feature   bom (fragment): basis of mobility region from pBR322
   2540..2575    -  CDS            rop (fragment): Rop protein, which maintains plasmids at low copy number; rop
   2671..2775    +  promoter       AmpR promoter: bla
   2776..3636    +  CDS            AmpR: β-lactamase; bla; confers resistance to ampicillin, carbenicillin, and related antibiotics
   3807..4395    +  rep_origin     ori: high-copy-number ColE1/pMB1/pBR322/pUC origin of replication
   4578..4670    +  CDS            lacI (fragment): lac repressor; lacI; The lac repressor binds to the lac operator to inhibit transcription in E. coli. This inhibition can be relieved by adding lactose or isopropyl-β-D-thiogalactopyranoside (IPTG).
   4676..4759    +  CDS            lacI (fragment): lac repressor; lacI; The lac repressor binds to the lac operator to inhibit transcription in E. coli. This inhibition can be relieved by adding lactose or isopropyl-β-D-thiogalactopyranoside (IPTG).
   4772..4793    +  protein_bind   CAP binding site: CAP binding activates transcription in the presence of cAMP. E. coli catabolite activator protein
   4808..4838    +  promoter       lac promoter: promoter for the E. coli lac operon
   4846..4862    +  protein_bind   lac operator: The lac repressor binds to the lac operator to inhibit transcription in E. coli. This inhibition can be relieved by adding lactose or isopropyl-β-D-thiogalactopyranoside (IPTG). lac repressor encoded by lacI
   5150..5231    -  polyA_signal   SV40 poly(A) signal: SV40 polyadenylation signal
   5254..5337    -  CDS            large T antigen (fragment): large T antigen from SV40 (simian virus 40)
   5351..5947    -  CDS            pac: PUAC_STRAD - Protein predicted: Swiss-Prot protein existence level 4. Detoxification of puromycin. From Streptomyces alboniger.
   6020..6130    -  CDS            VP48: 3 tandem repeats of the minimal activation domain of herpes simplex virus VP16 (Cheng et al., 2013)
   6060..6757    -  CDS            rtTA3 (fragment): reverse tetracycline transactivator 3 activates expression from Tet-responsive promoters in the presence of doxycycline
   6810..7021    -  promoter       EF-1α core promoter: core promoter for human elongation factor EF-1α
   7022..7401    -  enhancer       CMV enhancer: human cytomegalovirus immediate early enhancer
   7602..7850    +  promoter       TRE3GV promoter (fragment): 3rd-generation Tet-responsive promoter that can be activated by binding of Tet-On® 3G, optimized for retroviral and lentiviral vectors
>Addgene plasmid #192920 | pPB-cT3G-cERP2-TOX2 | addgene full sequence | sequence record 377204 | Addgene NGS Result
AAGCTTGCCTATATAAGCAGAGCTCGTTTAGTGAACCGTCAGATCGCCTGGAGACGCCATCCACGCTGTT
TTGACCTCCATAGAAGACACCGGGACCGATCCAGCCTACCACAAGTTTGTACAAAAAAGTTGGCATGAGT
GACGGAAACCCAGAGCTCCTGTCAACCAGCCAGACCTACAACGGCCAGAGCGAGAACAACGAAGACTATG
AGATCCCCCCGATAACACCTCCCAACCTCCCGGAGCCATCCCTCCTGCACCTGGGGGACCACGAAGCCAG
CTACCACTCGCTGTGCCACGGCCTCACCCCCAACGGTCTGCTCCCTGCCTACTCCTATCAGGCCATGGAC
CTCCCAGCCATCATGGTGTCCAACATGCTAGCACAGGACAGCCACCTGCTGTCGGGCCAGCTGCCCACGA
TCCAGGAGATGGTCCACTCGGAAGTGGCTGCCTATGACTCGGGCCGGCCCGGGCCCCTGCTGGGTCGCCC
GGCAATGCTGGCCAGCCACATGAGTGCCCTCAGCCAGTCCCAGCTCATCTCGCAGATGGGCATCCGGAGC
AGCATCGCCCACAGCTCCCCATCACCGCCGGGGAGCAAGTCAGCGACCCCCTCTCCCTCCAGCTCCACTC
AGGAAGAGGAGTCGGAAGTGCATTTCAAGATCTCGGGAGAAAAGAGACCTTCAGCCGACCCAGGAAAAAA
GGCCAAGAACCCGAAGAAGAAGAAAAAGAAGGACCCCAATGAGCCGCAGAAGCCTGTGTCGGCCTACGCA
CTCTTCTTCAGAGACACTCAGGCCGCCATCAAGGGTCAGAACCCCAGTGCCACTTTCGGTGACGTGTCCA
AAATCGTGGCCTCCATGTGGGACAGCCTGGGAGAGGAACAGAAGCAGGCCTACAAGAGGAAGACAGAAGC
AGCAAAGAAGGAATATCTGAAGGCCCTGGCAGCCTACCGGGCTAGCCTCGTCTCCAAGAGCTCCCCAGAT
CAAGGTGAGACCAAGAGCACTCAGGCAAACCCACCAGCCAAAATGCTCCCACCCAAGCAGCCCATGTATG
CCATGCCAGGCCTGGCCTCCTTCCTGACGCCGTCGGACCTGCAGGCCTTCCGCAGTGGGGCCTCCCCTGC
CAGCCTCGCCCGGACGCTGGGCTCCAAGTCTCTGCTGCCAGGCCTCAGTGCGTCCCCGCCGCCGCCACCC
TCCTTCCCGCTCAGCCCCACACTGCACCAGCAGCTGTCACTGCCCCCTCACGCCCAGGGCGCCCTCCTCA
GTCCACCTGTTAGCATGTCCCCAGCCCCCCAGCCCCCTGTCCTGCCCACCCCCATGGCACTCCAGGTGCA
GCTGGCGATGAGCCCCTCACCTCCAGGGCCACAGGACTTCCCGCACATCTCTGAGTTCCCCAGCAGCTCG
GGATCCTGCTCACCTGGCCCATCCAACCCCACCAGCAGCGGGGACTGGGACAGCAGCTACCCCAGTGGGG
AGTGTGGCATCAGCACCTGCAGCCTGCTCCCCAGGGACAAATCGCTCTACCTCACCTACCCAACTTTCTT
GTACAAAGTGGTATACCCATACGATGTTCCAGATTACGCTTAGTAATGAGAAATACTCAGAAGATGTCAC
TCACCATAGTCCKCAGTGAAWSMWAAMTRWTCKYYWTRGAGCTAGAAATAGCAAGTAGGCCACTGAGCAA
GAACTATGAATGAGATCTTTAGACATATTGCGGCCGCTTTCTCCGCGATCCAGACATGATAAGATACATT
GATGAGTTTGGACAAACCAAAACTAGAATGCAGTGAAAAAAATGCCTTATTTGTGAAATTTGTGATGCTA
TTGCCTTATTTGTAACCATTATAAGCTGCAATAAACAAGTTATCTATAACAAGAAAATATATATATAATA
AGTTATCACGTAAGTAGAACATGAAATAACAATATAATTATCGTATGAGTTAAATCTTAAAAGTCACGTA
AAAGATAATCATGCGTCATTTTGACTCACGCGGTCGTTATAGTTCAAAATCAGTGACACTTACCGCATTG
ACAAGCACGCCTCACGGGAGCTCCAAGCGGCGACTGAGATGTCCTAAATGCACAGCGACGGATTCGCGCT
ATTTAGAAAGAGAGAGCAATATTTCAAGAATGCATGCGTCAATTTTACGCAGACTATCTTTCTAGGGTTA
AGAATTCACTGGCCGTCGTTTTACAACGTCGTGACTGGGAAAACCCTGGCGTTACCCAACTTAATCGCCT
TGCAGCACATCCCCCTTTCGCCAGCTGGCGTAATAGCGAAGAGGCCCGCACCGATCGCCCTTCCCAACAG
TTGCGCAGCCTGAATGGCGAATGGCGCCTGATGCGGTATTTTCTCCTTACGCATCTGTGCGGTATTTCAC
ACCGCATATGGTGCACTCTCAGTACAATCTGCTCTGATGCCGCATAGTTAAGCCAGCCCCGACACCCGCC
AACACCCGCTGACGCGCCCTGACGGGCTTGTCTGCTCCCGGCATCCGCTTACAGACAAGCTGTGACCATG
TCTCCGGGAGCTGCATGTGTCAGAGGTTTTCACCGTCATCACCGAAACACGCGAGTTCGAAAGGGCCTCG
TGATACGCCTATTTTTATAGGTTAATGTCATGATAATAATGGTTTCTTAGACGTCAGGTGGCACTTTTCG
GGGAAATGTGCGCGGAACCCCTATTTGTTTATTTTTCTAAATACATTCAAATATGTATCCGCTCATGAGA
CAATAACCCTGATAAATGCTTCAATAATATTGAAAAAGGAAGAGTATGAGTATTCAACATTTCCGTGTCG
CCCTTATTCCCTTTTTTGCGGCATTTTGCCTTCCTGTTTTTGCTCACCCAGAAACGCTGGTGAAAGTAAA
AGATGCTGAAGATCAGTTGGGTGCACGAGTGGGTTACATCGAACTGGATCTCAACAGCGGTAAGATCCTT
GAGAGTTTTCGCCCCGAAGAACGTTTTCCAATGATGAGCACTTTTAAAGTTCTGCTATGTGGCGCGGTAT
TATCCCGTATTGACGCCGGGCAAGAGCAACTCGGTCGCCGCATACACTATTCTCAGAATGACTTGGTTGA
GTACTCACCAGTCACAGAAAAGCATCTTACGGATGGCATGACAGTAAGAGAATTATGCAGTGCTGCCATA
ACCATGAGTGATAACACTGCGGCCAACTTACTTCTGACAACGATCGGAGGACCGAAGGAGCTAACCGCTT
TTTTGCACAACATGGGGGATCATGTAACTCGCCTTGATCGTTGGGAACCGGAGCTGAATGAAGCCATACC
AAACGACGAGCGTGACACCACGATGCCTGTAGCAATGGCAACAACGTTGCGCAAACTATTAACTGGCGAA
CTACTTACTCTAGCTTCCCGGCAACAATTAATAGACTGGATGGAGGCGGATAAAGTTGCAGGACCACTTC
TGCGCTCGGCCCTTCCGGCTGGCTGGTTTATTGCTGATAAATCTGGAGCCGGTGAGCGTGGTTCACGCGG
TATCATTGCAGCACTGGGGCCAGATGGTAAGCCCTCCCGTATCGTAGTTATCTACACGACGGGGAGTCAG
GCAACTATGGATGAACGAAATAGACAGATCGCTGAGATAGGTGCCTCACTGATTAAGCATTGGTAACTGT
CAGACCAAGTTTACTCATATATACTTTAGATTGATTTAAAACTTCATTTTTAATTTAAAAGGATCTAGGT
GAAGATCCTTTTTGATAATCTCATGACCAAAATCCCTTAACGTGAGTTTTCGTTCCACTGAGCGTCAGAC
CCCGTAGAAAAGATCAAAGGATCTTCTTGAGATCCTTTTTTTCTGCGCGTAATCTGCTGCTTGCAAACAA
AAAAACCACCGCTACCAGCGGTGGTTTGTTTGCCGGATCAAGAGCTACCAACTCTTTTTCCGAAGGTAAC
TGGCTTCAGCAGAGCGCAGATACCAAATACTGTTCTTCTAGTGTAGCCGTAGTTAGGCCACCACTTCAAG
AACTCTGTAGCACCGCCTACATACCTCGCTCTGCTAATCCTGTTACCAGTGGCTGCTGCCAGTGGCGATA
AGTCGTGTCTTACCGGGTTGGACTCAAGACGATAGTTACCGGATAAGGCGCAGCGGTCGGGCTGAACGGG
GGGTTCGTGCACACAGCCCAGCTTGGAGCGAACGACCTACACCGAACTGAGATACCTACAGCGTGAGCTA
TGAGAAAGCGCCACGCTTCCCGAAGGGAGAAAGGCGGACAGGTATCCGGTAAGCGGCAGGGTCGGAACAG
GAGAGCGCACGAGGGAGCTTCCAGGGGGAAACGCCTGGTATCTTTATAGTCCTGTCGGGTTTCGCCACCT
CTGACTTGAGCGTCGATTTTTGTGATGCTCGTCAGGGGGGCGGAGCCTATGGAAAAACGCCAGCAACGCG
GCCTTTTTACGGTTCCTGGCCTTTTGCTGGCCTTTTGCTCACATGTTCTTTCCTGCGTTATCCCCTGATT
CTGTGGATAACCGTATTACCGCCTTTGAGTGAGCTGATACCGCTCGCCGCAGCCGAACGACCGAGCGCAG
CGAGTCAGTGAGCGAGGAAGCGGATGAGCGCCCAATACGCAAACCGCCTCTCACCGCGCGTTGGCCGATT
CATTAATGCAGCTGGCACGACAGGTTTCCCGACTGGAAAGCGGGCAGTGAGCGCAACGCAAACCGCCTCT
CCCCGCGCGTTGGCCGATTCATTAATGCAGCTGGCACGACAGGTTTCCCGACTGGAAAGCGGGCAGTGAG
CGCAACGCAATTAATGTGAGTTAGCTCACTCATTAGGCACCCCAGGCTTTACACTTTATGCTTCCGGCTC
GTATGTTGTGTGGAATTGTGAGCGGATAACAATTTCACACAGGAAACAGCTATGACCATGATTACGCCAA
GGTCGACTTAACCCTAGAAAGATAATCATATTGTGACGTACGTTAAAGATAATCATGCGTAAAATTGACG
CATGTGTTTTATCGGTCTGTATATCGAGGTTTATTTATTAATTTGAATAGATATTAAGTTTTATTATATT
TACACTTACATACTAATAATAAATTCAACAAACAATTTATTTATGTTTATTTATTTATTAAAAAAAAACA
AAAACTCAAAATTTCTTCTATAAAGTAACAAAACTTTTAGCAGTGAAAAAAATGCTTTATTTGTGAAATT
TGTGATGCTATTGCTTTATTTGTAACCATTATAAGCTGCAATAAACAAGTTAACAACAACAATTGCATTC
ATTTTATGTTTCAGGTTCAGGGGGAGGTGTGGGAGGTTTTTTAAAGCAAGTAAAACCTCTACAAATGTGG
TATGGCTGATTATGATCCTCTGGAGATTCATGCGCCAGGTTTTCTGGTCATGCACCACGTTCGTGGGCCC
TCAGGAACCTCCACGTCAGCGGTAACTGTGAAGCCCAGTCGCTCGTAAAAAGGAAGATTCCGGGGAGCAC
TGGTTTCGAGGAACGCCGGCACGCCAGCCCGTTCCGCGGCCTCAACACCAGGAAGAACGACAGCGCTTCC
CAAACCTTTACCTTGGTGATCTGGGCTGACACCGACAGTGGCAAGAAACCACGCAGGCTCCTTTGGTCTA
TGAGGAGCCAGCAAGCCCTCCATTTGCTGTTGTGCCGCCAACCTACTCCCTGACAGCTCGGCCATCCGCG
GACCTATTTCCGCGAACACTGCGCCGGCTTCGACGCTTTCCGGAGTAGTCCAGACCGCAACTGCGGCACC
ATCGTCCGCAACCCAAACTTTACCAATGTCCAGACCCACGCGCGTAAGAAACAGCTCTTGCAACTCAGTT
ACCCTCTCTATGTGTCTGTCCGGATCTACGGTATGGCGGGTCGCTGGATAATCTGCAAATGCTGCGGCAA
GTGTTCGGACAGCCCGTGGTACATCGTCACGGGTAGCGAGCCTAACAGTGGGCTTATATTCCGTCATGGG
GCCGGGGTTCTCCTCCACGTCGCCGGCCTGCTTCAGCAGGCTGAAGTTGGTGGCGCCGCTGCCCCCGGGG
AGCATGTCAAGGTCAAAATCGTCAAGAGCGTCAGCAGGCAGCATATCAAGGTCAAAGTCGTCAAGGGCAT
CGGCTGGGAGCATGTCTAAGTCAAAATCGTCAAGGGCGTCGGTCGGCCCGCCGCTTTCGCACTTTAGCTG
TTTCTCCAGGCCACATATGATTAGTTCCAGGCCGAAAAGGAAGGCAGGTTCGGCTCCCTGCCGGTCGAAC
AGCTCAATTGCTTGTTTCAGAAGTGGGGGCATAGAATCGGTGGTAGGTGTCTCTCTTTCCTCTTTTGCTA
CTTGATGCTCCTGTTCCTCCAATACGCAGCCCAGTGTAAAGTGGCCCACGGCGGACAGAGCGTACAGTGC
GTTCTCCAGGGAGAAGCCTTGCTGACACAGGAACGCGAGCTGATTTTCCAGGGTTTCGTACTGTTTCTCT
GTTGGGCGGGTGCCGAGATGCACTTTAGCCCCGTCACGATGTGAGAGGAGAGCACAGCGGTATGACTTGG
CGTTGTTCCGCAGAAAGTCTTGCCATGACTCGCCTTCCAGGGGGCAGGAGTGGGTATGATGCCTGTCCAG
CATCTCGATTGGCAGGGCATCGAGCAGGGCCCGCTTGTTCTTCACGTGCCAGTACAGGGTAGGCTGCTCA
ACTCCCAGCTTTTGAGCGAGTTTCCTTGTCGTCAGGCCTTCGATACCGACTCCATTGAGTAATTCCAGAG
CAGAGTTTATGACTTTGCTCTTGTCCAGTCTAGACATCTTATCGTCATCGTCTTTGTAATCCATGGTGGC
GGATCCCGCGTCACGACACCTGTGTTCTGGCGGCAAACCCGTTGCGAAAAAGAACGTTCACGGCGACTAC
TGCACTTATATACGGTTCTCCCCCACCCTCGGGAAAAAGGCGGAGCCAGTACACGACATCACTTTCCCAG
TTTACCCCGCGCCACCTTCTCTAGGCACCGGTTCAATTGCCGACCCCTCCCCCCAACTTCTCGGGCACTG
TGGGCCATGTGCGCTCTGCCCCATGGTAATAGCCATGACTAATACGTAGATGTACTGCCAAGTAGGAAAG
TGCCATAAGGTCATGTACTGGGCATAATGCCAGGCGGGCCATTTACCGTCATTGACGTCAATAGGGGGCG
TACTTGGCATATGATACACTTGATGTACTGCCAAGTGGGCAGTTTACCGTAAATACTCCACCCATTGACG
TCAATGGAAAGTGCCTATTGGCGTTACTATGGGAACATACGTCATTATTGACGTCAATGGGCGGGGGTCG
TTGGGCGGTCAGCCAGGCGGGCCATTTACCGTAAGTTATGTAACGCGGAACTCCATATATGGGCTATGAA
CTAATGACCCCGTAATTGATTACTATTAATAACTAGTCAATAATCAATGTCATAAGCTCTAATCGCATAA
TCGAGCTAAGAGCGATTAATATGCTTAGCTAGCTTAGCTAAGCTAGATTTCTCTATTCTCCCACAATATA
TAGCAGCTATTAGCTTAGCAGTCCGAATACGATCGTCCACGATCCATAAGCGTAACACATTTGAGTAGCG
ACTGACGGGCACCGGAGCCACTCGAGTGGAATTATCACCTCGAGTTTACTCCCTATCAGTGATAGAGAAC
GTATGAAGAGTTTACTCCCTATCAGTGATAGAGAACGTATGCAGACTTTACTCCCTATCAGTGATAGAGA
ACGTATAAGGAGTTTACTCCCTATCAGTGATAGAGAACGTATGACCAGTTTACTCCCTATCAGTGATAGA
GAACGTATCTACAGTTTACTCCCTATCAGTGATAGAGAACGTATATCCAGTTTACTCCCTATCAGTGATA
GAGAACGTAT
